Addgene plasmid #230906: act5C-mScarlet
Purpose: Ubiquitous expression of mScarlet in Drosophila melanogaster
Depositing lab: Michael Boutros. Depositing organization: Deutsches Krebsforschungszentrum (DKFZ). Publication: Improved in vivo gene knockout with high specificity using multiplexed Cas12a sgRNAs. Port F, Buhmann MA, Zhou J, Stricker M, Vaughan-Brown A, Michalsen AC, Rossmanith E, Poltl A, Grosskurth L, Huber J, Menendez Kury LB, Weberbauer B, Hubl M, Puscher E, Heigwer F, Boutros M. Nat Commun. 2026 Jan 15;17(1):877. doi: 10.1038/s41467-026-68434-z. PubMed 41540063.
Backbone
  Vector backbone: pAct5C
  Vector type: Insect Expression
Growth in bacteria
  Bacterial resistance: Ampicillin, 100 μg/mL
  Growth temperature: 37°C
  Growth strain: DH5alpha
  Copy number: Unknown
Gene/Insert
  Gene/Insert name: mScarlet
  Promoter: act5C
  Cloning method: Gibson Cloning
  Sequencing primers: 5′ TGCACCGGCATTCGTTAAGT
Terms and licenses: Academic/Nonprofit Terms; Industry Terms: Not Available to Industry
Depositor comments: Please visit https://doi.org/10.1101/2024.11.26.625385 for bioRxiv preprint.
How to cite: act5C-mScarlet was a gift from Michael Boutros (Addgene plasmid # 230906 ; http://n2t.net/addgene:230906 ; RRID:Addgene_230906)
