[The description below was written by a language model from this plasmid's Addgene catalogue record and pLannotate feature annotations shown in this document.]
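Description:
act5C-mScarlet is a 14.2 kb insect expression plasmid built on the pAct5C backbone and designed for ubiquitous expression of the red fluorescent protein mScarlet in Drosophila melanogaster. In E. coli it replicates from a high-copy ColE1/pUC-type origin and is selected with ampicillin through the β-lactamase (AmpR) gene and its native promoter. An f1 phage origin, flanking T7 and T3 promoters, and fragments of the lac promoter/operator, lacI and lacZα are also present. These are remnants of a standard phagemid cloning backbone and have no evident role in the fly.

The payload is the mScarlet coding sequence, inserted by Gibson cloning downstream of the roughly 2.4 kb Drosophila actin 5C (Ac5) promoter, a strong constitutive promoter active in most tissues. About 1.7 kb lies between the annotated promoter and the mScarlet open reading frame, and about 2 kb follows it before the next feature. Neither stretch is annotated, so the record does not identify any intervening leader or intron sequence or the 3′ UTR and polyadenylation signal. For transgenesis the plasmid carries a φC31 integrase attB site, which allows site-specific integration into attP landing sites in the fly genome. It also carries a mini-white gene, whose eye-colour rescue in a white mutant background marks transformants. A single loxP site sits between mini-white and the Ac5 promoter; such sites are commonly used with a loxP in the landing site for Cre-mediated removal of marker sequences, though the record does not state this purpose. The associated publication concerns multiplexed Cas12a sgRNA gene knockout in vivo, but how this ubiquitously expressed fluorescent transgene was used there is not recorded.
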