Features (pLannotate 1.2.2; 16 found; start..end, strand, type, name):
   4027..4060    -  protein_bind   loxP: Cre-mediated recombination occurs in the 8-bp core sequence (GCATACAT). Cre recombinase
   4085..6519    +  promoter       Ac5 promoter: Drosophila melanogaster actin 5c promoter
   8276..8971    +  CDS            mScarlet: mScarlet is a basic (constitutively fluorescent) red fluorescent protein published in 2016, derived from synthetic construct. It has moderate acid sensitivity.
  10962..11031   +  protein_bind   attB: attB site for the φC31 integrase (Groth et al., 2000) phage φC31 integrase
  11250..11268   -  promoter       T3 promoter: promoter for bacteriophage T3 RNA polymerase
  11311..11333   -  protein_bind   lac operator (fragment): The lac repressor binds to the lac operator to inhibit transcription in E. coli. This inhibition can be relieved by adding lactose or isopropyl-β-D-thiogalactopyranoside (IPTG). lac repressor encoded by lacI
  11337..11367   -  promoter       lac promoter: promoter for the E. coli lac operon
  11382..11403   -  protein_bind   CAP binding site: CAP binding activates transcription in the presence of cAMP. E. coli catabolite activator protein
  11416..11508   -  CDS            lacI (fragment): lac repressor; lacI; The lac repressor binds to the lac operator to inhibit transcription in E. coli. This inhibition can be relieved by adding lactose or isopropyl-β-D-thiogalactopyranoside (IPTG).
  11691..12279   -  rep_origin     ori: high-copy-number ColE1/pMB1/pBR322/pUC origin of replication
  12450..13310   -  CDS            AmpR: β-lactamase; bla; confers resistance to ampicillin, carbenicillin, and related antibiotics
  13311..13415   -  promoter       AmpR promoter: bla
  13468..13896   -  rep_origin     f1 ori (sequence partly withheld): f1 bacteriophage origin of replication; arrow indicates direction of (+) strand synthesis
  13901..14058   -  CDS            lacZα (fragment): LacZα fragment of β-galactosidase; lacZ fragment
  14061..14079   +  promoter       T7 promoter: promoter for bacteriophage T7 RNA polymerase
  14104..4020    +  gene           mini-white (across the origin): white; This modified version of the white gene lacks part of the first intron.
>Addgene plasmid #230906 | act5C-mScarlet | addgene full sequence | sequence record 458645 | Addgene NGS Result
ATCAGTTTTAAATTTACTTCGATCCAAGGGTATTTGATGTACCAGGTTCTTTCGATTACCTCTCACTCAA
AATGACATTCCACTCAAAGTCAGCGCTGTTTGCCTCCTTCTCTGTCCACAGAAATATCGCCGTCTCTTTC
GCCGCTGCGTCCGCTATCTCTTTCGCCACCGTTTGTAGCGTTACGTAGCGTCAATGTCCGCCTTCAGTTG
CATTTTGTCAGCGGTTTCGTGACGAAGCTCCAAGCGGTTTACGCCATCAATTAAACACAAAGTGCTGTGC
CAAAACTCCTCTCGCTTCTTATTTTTGTTTGTTTTTTGAGTGATTGGGGTGGTGATTGGTTTTGGGTGGG
TAAGCAGGGGAAAGTGTGAAAAATCCCGGCAATGGGCCAAGAGGATCAGGAGCTATTAATTCGCGGAGGC
AGCAAACACCCATCTGCCGAGCATCTGAACAATGTGAGTAGTACATGTGCATACATCTTAAGTTCACTTG
ATCTATAGGAACTGCGATTGCAACATCAAATTGTCTGCGGCGTGAGAACTGCGACCCACAAAAATCCCAA
ACCGCAATTGCACAAACAAATAGTGACACGAAACAGATTATTCTGGTAGCTGTTCTCGCTATATAAGACA
ATTTTTGAGATCATATCATGATCAAGACATCTAAAGGCATTCATTTTCGACTATATTCTTTTTTACAAAA
AATATAACAACCAGATATTTTAAGCTGATCCTAGATGCACAAAAAATAAATAAAAGTATAAACCTACTTC
GTAGGATACTTCGGGGTACTTTTTGTTCGGGGTTAGATGAGCATAACGCTTGTAGTTGATATTTGAGATC
CCCTATCATTGCAGGGTGACAGCGGAGCGGCTTCGCAGAGCTGCATTAACCAGGGCTTCGGGCAGGCCAA
AAACTACGGCACGCTCCGGCCACCCAGTCCGCCGGAGGACTCCGGTTCAGGGAGCGGCCAACTAGCCGAG
AACCTCACCTATGCCTGGCACAATATGGACATCTTTGGGGCGGTCAATCAGCCGGGCTCCGGATGGCGGC
AGCTGGTCAACCGGACACGCGGACTATTCTGCAACGAGCGACACATACCGGCGCCCAGGAAACATTTGCT
CAAGAACGGTGAGTTTCTATTCGCAGTCGGCTGATCTGTGTGAAATCTTAATAAAGGGTCCAATTACCAA
TTTGAAACTCAGTTTGCGGCGTGGCCTATCCGGGCGAACTTTTGGCCGTGATGGGCAGTTCCGGTGCCGG
AAAGACGACCCTGCTGAATGCCCTTGCCTTTCGATCGCCGCAGGGCATCCAAGTATCGCCATCCGGGATG
CGACTGCTCAATGGCCAACCTGTGGACGCCAAGGAGATGCAGGCCAGGTGCGCCTATGTCCAGCAGGATG
ACCTCTTTATCGGCTCCCTAACGGCCAGGGAACACCTGATTTTCCAAGCCATGGTGCGGATGCCACGACA
TCTGACCTATCGGCAGCGAGTGGCCCGCGTGGATCAGGTGATCCAGGAGCTTTCGCTCAGCAAATGTCAG
CACACGATCATCGGTGTGCCCGGCAGGGTGAAAGGTCTGTCCGGCGGAGAAAGGAAGCGTCTGGCATTCG
CCTCCGAGGCTCTAACCGATCCGCCGCTTCTGATCTGCGATGAGCCCACCTCCGGACTGGACTCCTTTAC
CGCCCACAGCGTCGTCCAGGTGCTGAAGAAGCTGTCGCAGAAGGGCAAGACCGTCATCCTGACCATTCAT
CAGCCGTCATCCGAGCTGTTTGAGCTCTTTGACAAGATCCTTCTGATGGCCGAGGGCAGGGTAGCTTTCT
TGGGCACTCCCAGCGAAGCCGTCGACTTCTTTTCCTAGTGAGTTCGATGTGTTTATTAAGGGTATCTAGT
ATTACATAACATCTCAACTCCTATCCAGCGTGGGTGCCCAGTGTCCTACCAACTACAATCCGGCGGACTT
TTACGTACAGGTGTTGGCCGTTGTGCCCGGACGGGAGATCGAGTCCCGTGATCGGATCGCCAAGATATGC
GACAATTTTGCCATTAGCAAAGTAGCCCGGGATATGGAGCAGTTGTTGGCCACCAAAAATCTGGAGAAGC
CACTGGAGCAGCCGGAGAATGGGTACACCTACAAGGCCACCTGGTTCATGCAGTTCCGGGCGGTCCTGTG
GCGATCCTGGCTGTCGGTGCTCAAGGAACCACTCCTCGTAAAAGTGCGACTTATTCAGACAACGGTGAGT
GGTTCCAGTGGAAACAAATGATATAACGCTTACAATTCTTGGAAACAAATTCGCTAGATTTTAGATAGAA
TTGCCTGATTCCACACCCTTCTTAGTTTTTTTCAATGAGATGTATAGTTTATAGTTTTGCAGAAGATAAA
TAAATTTCATTTAACTCGCGAATATTAATGAGATGCGAGTAACATTTTAATTTGCAGATGGTTGCCATCT
TGATTGGCCTCATCTTTTTGGGCCAACAACTCACGCAAGTGGGTGTGATGAATATCAACGGAGCCATCTT
CCTCTTCCTGACCAACATGACCTTTCAAAACGTCTTTGCCACGATAAATGTAAGTCATGTTTAGAATACA
TTTGCATTTCAATAATTTACTAACTTTCTAATGAATCGATTCGATTTAGGTGTTCACCTCAGAGCTGCCA
GTTTTTATGAGGGAGGCCCGAAGTCGACTTTATCGCTGTGACACATACTTTCTGGGCAAAACGATTGCCG
AATTGCCGCTTTTTCTCACAGTGCCACTGGTTTTCACGGCGATTGCCTATCCGATGATCGGACTGCGGGC
CGGAGTGCTGCACTTCTTCAACTGCCTGGCGCTGGTCACTCTGGTGGCCAATGTGTCAACGTCCTTCGGA
TATCTAATATCCTGCGCCAGCTCCTCGACCTCGATGGCGCTGTCTGTGGGTCCGCCGGTTATCATACCAT
TCCTGCTCTTTGGCGGCTTCTTCTTGAACTCGGGCTCGGTGCCAGTATACCTCAAATGGTTGTCGTACCT
CTCATGGTTCCGTTACGCCAACGAGGGTCTGCTGATTAACCAATGGGCGGACGTGGAGCCGGGCGAAATT
AGCTGCACATCGTCGAACACCACGTGCCCCAGTTCGGGCAAGGTCATCCTGGAGACGCTTAACTTCTCCG
CCGCCGATCTGCCGCTGGACTACGTGGGTCTGGCCATTCTCATCGTGAGCTTCCGGGTGCTCGCATATCT
GGCTCTAAGACTTCGGGCCCGACGCAAGGAGTAGCCGACATATATCCGAAATAACTGCTTGTTTTTTTTT
TTACCATTATTACCATCGTGTTTACTGTTTATTGCCCCCTCAAAAAGCTAATGTAATTATATTTGTGCCA
ATAAAAACAAGATATGACCTATAGAATACAAGTATTTCCCCTTCGAACATCCCCACAAGTAGACTTTGGA
TTTGTTTCTAACCAAAAGACTTACACACCTGCATACCTTACATCAAAAACTCGTTTATCGCTACATAAAA
CACCGGGATATATTTTTTATATACATACTTTTCAAATCGCGCGCCCTCTTCATAATTCACCTCCACCACA
CCACGTTTCGTAGTTGCTCTTTCGCTGTCTCCCACCCGCTCTCCGCAACACATTCACCTTTTGTTCGACG
ACCTTGGAGCGACTGTCGTTAGTTCCGCGCGATTCGGTTCGCTCAAATGGTTCCGAGTGGTTCATTTCGT
CTCAATAGAAATTAGTAATAAATATTTGTATGTACAATTTATTTGCTCCAATATATTTGTATATATTTCC
CTCACAGCTATATTTATTCTAATTTAATATTATGACTTTTTAAGGTAATTTTTTGTGACCTGTTCGGAGT
GATTAGCGTTACAATTTGAACTGAAAGTGACATCCAGTGTTTGTTCCTTGTGTAGATGCATCTCAAAAAA
ATGGTGGGCATAATAGTGTTGTTTATATATATCAAAAATAACAACTATAATAATAAGAATACATTTAATT
TAGAAAATGCTTGGATTTCACTGGAACTAGGCTAGCATAACTTCGTATAATGTATGCTATACGAAGTTAT
GCTAGCGGATTCGAAGACAGATGGAGATCTCGCTGCCTGTTATGTGGCCCACAAACCAAGACACGTTTTA
TGGCCATTAAAGCTGGCTGATCGTCGCCAAACACCAAATACATAATGAATATGTACACATTCGAGAAAGA
AGCGATCAAAGAAGCGTCTTCGGGCGGAGTAGGAGAATGCGGAGGAGAAGGAGAACGAGCTGATCTAGTA
TCTCTCCACAATCCAATGCCAACTGACCAACTGGCCATATTCGGAGCAATTTGAAGCCAATTTCCATCGC
CTGGCGATCGCTCCATTCTTGGCTATATGTTTTTCACCGTTACCCGGGGCCATTTTCAAAGACTCGTCGG
CAAGATAAGATTGTGTCACTCGCTGTCTCTCTTCATTTGTCGAAGAATGCTGAGGAATTTCGCGATGACG
TCGGCGAGTATTTTGAAGAATGAGAATAATTTGTATTTATACGAAAATCAGTTAGTGGAATTTTCTACAA
AAACATGTTATCTATAGATAATTTTGTTGCAAAATATGTTGACTATGACAAAGATTGTATGTATATACCT
TTAATGTATTCTCATTTTCTTATGTATTTATAATGGCAATGATGATACTGATGATATTTTAAGATGATGC
CAGACCAAAAGGCTTGAATTTCTGCGTCTTTTGCCGAACGCAGTGCATGTGCAATTGTTGTTTTTTGGAA
TATTCAATTTTCGGACTGTCCGCTTTGATTTCAGTTTCTTGGCTTATTCAAAAAGCAAAGTAAAGCCAAA
AAAGCGAGATGGCAATACCAAATGCGGCAAAACGGTAGTGGAAGGAAAGGGGTGCGGGGCAGCGGAAGGA
AGGGTGGGGCGGGGCGTGGCGGGGTCTGTGGCTGGGCGCGACGTCACCGACGTTGGAGCCACTCCTTTGA
CCATGTGTGCGTGTGTGTATTATTCGTGTCTCGCCACTCGCCGGTTGTTTTTTTCTTTTTATGCTGCGCT
CTCTCTAGCGCCATCTCGCTTACGCATGCTCAACGCACCGCATGTTGCCGTTTCCTTTTATGCGTCATTT
TGGCTCGAAATAGGCAATTATTTAAACAAAGATTAGTCAACGAAAACGCTAAAATAAATAAGTCTACAAT
ATGGTTACTTATTGCCATGTGTGTGCAGCCAACGATAGCAACAAAAGCAACAACACAGGTGGCTTTCCCT
CTTTCACTTTTTGTTTGCAAGCCGCGTGCGAGCAAGACGGCACGACCGGCAAACGCAATTACGCTGACAA
AGAGCAGACGAAGTTTTGGCGAAAAACATCAAGGCGCCTGATACGAATGCATTTGCAATAACAATTGCGA
TATTTAATATTGTTTATGAAGCTGTTTGACTTCAAAACACACAAAAAAAAAAAATAAAACAAATTATTTG
AAAGAGAATTAGGAATCGGACGCTTATCGTTAGGGTAACAACAAGAAATGCTTACTGAGTCACAGCCTCT
GGAAAACTGCCGCAAGCCAGAGAGAGAGAGAAAAAGAGGGAGAGCAGCTTAGACCGCATGTGCTTGTGTG
TGAGGCGTCTCTCTCTTCGTCTCTGTTGCGCAAACGCATAGACTGCACTGAAAAAATCGATTACCTATTT
TTTATGAATGAATATTTGCACTATTACTATTCAAAACTATTAAGATAGCAATCACATTCAATAGCCAAAT
ACTATACCACCTGAGCGATGCAACGAAATGATCAATTTGAGCAAAAATGCTGCATATTTAGGACGGCATC
ATTATAGAAATGCTTCTTGCTGTGTACTTTTCTCTCGTCTGGCAGCTGTTTCGCCGTTATTGTTAAAACC
GGCTTAAGTTAGGTGTGTTTTCTACGACTAGTGAATGCCCTACTAGAAGATGTGTGTTGCACAAAATGTC
CCTGGAATAACCAATTTGAAGTGCAGATAGCAGTAAACGTAAGCTAATATGAATATTATTTAACTGTAAT
GTTTTAATATCGCTGGACATTACTAATAAACCCACTATAAACACATGTACATATGTATGTTTTGGCATAC
AATGAGTAGTTGGGGAAAAAATGTGTAAAAGCACCGTGACCATCACAGCATAAAGATAACCAGCTGAAGT
ATCGAATATGAGTAACCCCCAAATTGAATCACATGCCGCAACTGATAGGACCCATGGAAGTACACTCTTC
ATGGCGATATACAAGACACACACAAGCACGAACACCCAGTTGCGGAGGAAATTCTCCGTAAATGAAAACC
CAATCGGCGAACAATTCATACCCATATATGGTAAAAGTTTTGAACGCGACTTGAGAGCGGAGAGCATTGC
GGCTGATAAGGTTTTAGCGCTAAGCGGGCTTTATAAAACGGGCTGCGGGACCAGTTTTCATATCACTACC
GTTTGAGTTCTTGTGCTGTGTGGATACTCCTCCCGACACAAAGCCGCTCCATCAGCCAGCAGTCGTCTAA
TCCAGAGACACCAAACCGAAAGACTTAATTTATATTTATTTAATTAATTTTAATAAAACACACCAAATGT
AAGTAGCTTTCCCCTTCCCAACAACAAAACACCATCGAACCACTCCCACCAAGAAAAAGCAATAATCGAG
AAAAGCCGCGGAAAATGTGTGATTTTTTTTGTAAACAAAACATTTTTTTATGTGCCAGTGCTGAAAGTGA
TCAAAAAATACTAGCCACGAGCTAAAGAGTTATTGTATTGACCAAAACTCCAAAAATACCCAAGTTTGGC
CCTAAATTGTCAATCAAAATACCAATAGGTCGAAAGACATCAAAATTAACAAAACCAGGGTTTCAAATAC
CATAACTCAAGAATCAGGATTACAACTGCAGATTTCAGGATATATACATACAAATTATACGAAATTATAA
AAACCAAAGCAATTCAATAGCCCCAACTCAAATGTTAGGATCTAATATAGTGTTTAAAGCCAAGCTCGCT
GATGTGGGCGTGTCACGATTTCACCCAAAGATATGCCAAATTACGAATTGCAAATCAATTCGCCAACACT
TTCTTTTTTTCCCACGCCCTAAAACACCAGATCATCCATAAATGTACATACATACAGTATATGCATATTA
TAATCTGTAAAACTAGATCAGGTTCTTGAAAATAGTGACGTAGGCAGCCGTTTTGGCTGAAGCAGAAATT
TTTGCCGGTTTTTCAAAGTTGTAGTTGCAAAAATGGAGAAAACCTTCGAGCATTCGTTCATATACACACA
CTCACGCGCAAAATAACGAGAGAGAGTGTATGTGTGTGTGAGAGAGCGAAAGCCAGACGACGGTTTGCTT
TTCGCCTCGAAACATGACCATATATGGTCACAAAACTTGGCCGCCGCAATTCAACACACCAGCGCTCTCC
TTCGCACCCATAGCGACCATGGCGCGGAGCGAGCGAGATGGCGAGAGCGAGCGACGCCTATGGCGACGTC
GACGCAGGCAGCGATTGAAAAACGCAGTTAACTGGCATTCAACATTCACCAGCCACTTTCAGTCGGTTTA
TTCCAGTCATTCCTTTCAAACCGTGCGGTCGCTTAGCTCAGCCTCGCCACTTGCGTTTACAGTAGTTTTC
ACGCCTTGAATTTGTTAAATCGAACAAAAAGGTAAAGTTTAACTAGCTTTGAAAAGTTTCGTGGCTCTTA
ATTGTTAAATTTTCTAGAGTGCGTTTAGTGTTTTTTTTTTTTTTTATTTTGTAATGTTAATTTCGGGTTC
CAATTCGAGTTTTAGGCAGCCGCCATTTTAAGGGCGCATACACACAGGCAACTGTGCTCTCTTTGCGGCT
TTCTTTTGCACCGGCATTCGTTAAGTGTCGTCTAGAAGCTTCTCCCCTCCCTTTTCGGCATATTCGTATT
GTGGTTTTAATTTTTCGGGGCGGGGCCTTCTATTTTGTAACTGTTCTTTTAATTTCTTATTACAATTCGA
TCGCAAGTGAAAATCAGTTTTCAATCGGAAAAGTATTTTTTTATGAAATTTTTTTTTGTCCAAGATTAAA
ATTTTGTACTAAAAAAACGTACATTGCATTGAGTGATTTTTAATTGTACACGAAAAACAAGTTAGTTTGT
TATGACAATTGTACTTTGGTAGACCAGCGCAGTCCAAGGAAACCACGCAAATTCTCAGTTTTTTTTTTGC
CATTTCTACATTACCAAATAAGGTAACCAAAAACTAATGGGAAATCCGCATTCTTTCCATTGCAGCTTAC
AGGATCGATCCCCGGATGGTTAGTAAGGGCGAAGCTGTAATAAAGGAGTTTATGAGGTTCAAGGTACACA
TGGAGGGTTCGATGAATGGCCATGAATTTGAGATCGAAGGAGAGGGTGAGGGACGGCCTTACGAGGGCAC
GCAAACTGCCAAGTTGAAGGTGACTAAAGGCGGCCCCTTGCCTTTCTCCTGGGATATCTTGTCGCCACAA
TTCATGTACGGATCGCGGGCCTTTACAAAGCATCCTGCGGACATACCGGACTATTACAAGCAATCCTTCC
CGGAGGGCTTCAAATGGGAACGGGTTATGAACTTTGAAGATGGAGGAGCCGTTACGGTTACTCAAGATAC
GAGTCTGGAGGACGGAACCCTGATCTACAAGGTGAAGTTGCGTGGAACAAATTTTCCTCCAGATGGTCCG
GTCATGCAAAAGAAAACGATGGGCTGGGAGGCATCGACGGAACGCCTGTACCCCGAGGATGGCGTGTTGA
AGGGTGATATAAAAATGGCCTTGAGGCTCAAAGATGGTGGTAGGTACCTCGCTGATTTTAAAACGACATA
CAAGGCGAAAAAGCCAGTCCAGATGCCCGGCGCGTATAATGTTGACCGTAAGCTCGACATAACGAGCCAC
AACGAGGACTACACTGTGGTTGAACAATACGAGCGGAGCGAGGGTAGGCATTCCACTGGCGGAATGGATG
AACTGTATAAGTGATCTAGAGAAGGATCGCTTGTCTGGGCAAGAGGATCAGGATCGGGATGGTCTTGATT
CTGCTGGAGGAGGAGGAGGAGAAGTCGAGGAAGCAGCAGCGAAAGTGCAAGTGCGAGTGGTGGAAGTTTG
GAGTGCAGCACAACAAAATCAACAACAACACCAACTACAAGATGAAAAGAGCGGAACCACCTGCACACCA
TCATCACTATCATCATCGTTTTGGGCGCATGTTGTGTGGTTCCAGCGTATTAATATAATTAATTTATTCC
ACATGAGATATGATATGATATACTATGTATTTTTTGTTTTTTTTTTATTTGTAAACCTTTAATATAACAA
GAACTACAAAAAATGAAAATGAGCGAAAATGCATATTCTGCCATTCCACACACACACCAACAACACCCAA
CACACGCACACCCACAAGCTTACACACACACATTCGCGGCATGACAAGGACATCAAGATAAAGAAGAACT
TAAAGAAGATATTTCCCAAAGCGCAAAAAGAACACACACACATTGCAAAACACAAACAACACACTAGCGT
TTTGTACAATTCGTCAGCAACCTTATGTATTATTTTTTAATTATGATGTAATTATAAACAAAGTGAAACA
AAAATATGAAAACAAAAAGGAAAATCAAATCTGTCTTCTCTTTCTCCCGCTCTCCTCGCTCTCTGCTGCT
AACCTCGCCCTCTCCTCTCTCATCTTTTTGTCTGTCTCTCTTCCACATTTTTGCCGGCCGGCAAAATAAT
AACCCACACACACTCACACTTGGCTGCAGTTTCGCGTGCGATATTCACACACATTCAAGCATACAAGCAT
ACATACATATGTATTTTTTTTTTATTTGTACACTTTTCTAATTGCATGCGTATCGATTGATAAGTTTACG
CCTGAAAATGTTAATTAAAATGTGAAAATGCAACTGAAAAACTGATGAAATGAAACAACAACAAGCGAAC
AATTTGCTACATGTGTATTGTCTAACAACCGTTACTGCAACGGTTGCTTCGGAAAAGGGTGAAGAGGAAG
AGGGCACGAGGTCGACGAACTAAGGCTGCGACGACAAGCGGCTGTCTCGCTCGCACGCACGCACGCATGC
GGGCTAATGATGCGATTAAAGTGCCGTTTTAAATGGCCAAGATCCAAATAAAAGTCGAGATAATAAGGCA
AACACGCTAACACAAATCGCTGGCATAGTTTCATCCGCCAGTTTGGCCAAAAGCAGCGGCTGCAAGCGCC
GTTTATCCGGTTTTTCCCAAACATTTTCCATTCATGCGGCCAAAGAGGAGGAGCACCCATCTTTCCATCT
TTCTCTGACTCGCACGGGCAATGCAGTGCACCGGAAAGAAAGTGGTGCGAATTGGGATTTATAGACTTAC
TTTATAGACTTACACGTACAAATATACATAGATATTATATTATTTAAATACATTTTTATTATATTGCTTA
TATATTAGTTCGACTTCGATATCATTTCTGCCAGTATAATTATGGGCTCTGCTTGATTTGGCGCTCGGAT
GCTACGGTAAAAGTTATCTTTCTGTGCTTTCTCCTTTGATTCTTGAGTTTCAACGGTTCCGTTTTTGTTG
ATCTCGTTCATCTTCTTCTTCTTGCGTTCTAGACGTTCTCCTTTGTTTTTTGTTCACAACGGATTTCGTA
GCACCTTGAGCGGTTTAAATATACATACATATGTAATACATACATAAATACATATGTAGTTAGTGTTTTT
TTTCGATATTCGTATGCCCAAATGTTCGAATAATTAGTAGGTCTCATTAAAAACATCACAAATTAAGAGT
AAAGCAATAAAAATATAGAAATATGTAGTATAAAATAGTATTCTAGGACTAAGATTGGTCATACCTGCGG
TTTCTATGTGAATATGATGCGATGTGTTGCTTCCCCACTATCTACAGGGTATCGCACTCTACGCTTACAA
AGTCTAGAGGATCCACTAGTGTCGACGATGTAGGTCACAGTCTCGAAGCCGCGGTGCGGGTGCCAGGGCG
TGCCCTTGGGCTCCCCGGGCGCGTACTCCACCTCACCCATCTGGTCCATCATGATGAACGGGTCGAGGTG
GCGGTAGTTGATCCCGGCGAACGCGCGGCGCACCGGGAAGCCCTCGCCCTCGAAACCGCTGGGCGCGGTG
GTCACGGTGAGCACGGGACGTGCGACGGCGTCGGCGGGTGCGGATACGCGGGGCAGCGTCAGCGGGTTCT
CGACGGTCACGGCGGGCATGTCGACACTAGTTCTAGCCAGCTTTTGTTCCCTTTAGTGAGGGTTAATTTC
GAGCTTGGCGTAATCATGGTCATAGCTGTTTCCTGTGTGAAATTGTTATCCGCTCACAATTCCACACAAC
ATACGAGCCGGAAGCATAAAGTGTAAAGCCTGGGGTGCCTAATGAGTGAGCTAACTCACATTAATTGCGT
TGCGCTCACTGCCCGCTTTCCAGTCGGGAAACCTGTCGTGCCAGCTGCATTAATGAATCGGCCAACGCGC
GGGGAGAGGCGGTTTGCGTATTGGGCGCTCTTCCGCTTCCTCGCTCACTGACTCGCTGCGCTCGGTCGTT
CGGCTGCGGCGAGCGGTATCAGCTCACTCAAAGGCGGTAATACGGTTATCCACAGAATCAGGGGATAACG
CAGGAAAGAACATGTGAGCAAAAGGCCAGCAAAAGGCCAGGAACCGTAAAAAGGCCGCGTTGCTGGCGTT
TTTCCATAGGCTCCGCCCCCCTGACGAGCATCACAAAAATCGACGCTCAAGTCAGAGGTGGCGAAACCCG
ACAGGACTATAAAGATACCAGGCGTTTCCCCCTGGAAGCTCCCTCGTGCGCTCTCCTGTTCCGACCCTGC
CGCTTACCGGATACCTGTCCGCCTTTCTCCCTTCGGGAAGCGTGGCGCTTTCTCATAGCTCACGCTGTAG
GTATCTCAGTTCGGTGTAGGTCGTTCGCTCCAAGCTGGGCTGTGTGCACGAACCCCCCGTTCAGCCCGAC
CGCTGCGCCTTATCCGGTAACTATCGTCTTGAGTCCAACCCGGTAAGACACGACTTATCGCCACTGGCAG
CAGCCACTGGTAACAGGATTAGCAGAGCGAGGTATGTAGGCGGTGCTACAGAGTTCTTGAAGTGGTGGCC
TAACTACGGCTACACTAGAAGAACAGTATTTGGTATCTGCGCTCTGCTGAAGCCAGTTACCTTCGGAAAA
AGAGTTGGTAGCTCTTGATCCGGCAAACAAACCACCGCTGGTAGCGGTGGTTTTTTTGTTTGCAAGCAGC
AGATTACGCGCAGAAAAAAAGGATCTCAAGAAGATCCTTTGATCTTTTCTACGGGGTCTGACGCTCAGTG
GAACGAAAACTCACGTTAAGGGATTTTGGTCATGAGATTATCAAAAAGGATCTTCACCTAGATCCTTTTA
AATTAAAAATGAAGTTTTAAATCAATCTAAAGTATATATGAGTAAACTTGGTCTGACAGTTACCAATGCT
TAATCAGTGAGGCACCTATCTCAGCGATCTGTCTATTTCGTTCATCCATAGTTGCCTGACTCCCCGTCGT
GTAGATAACTACGATACGGGAGGGCTTACCATCTGGCCCCAGTGCTGCAATGATACCGCGGGACCCACGC
TCACCGGCTCCAGATTTATCAGCAATAAACCAGCCAGCCGGAAGGGCCGAGCGCAGAAGTGGTCCTGCAA
CTTTATCCGCCTCCATCCAGTCTATTAATTGTTGCCGGGAAGCTAGAGTAAGTAGTTCGCCAGTTAATAG
TTTGCGCAACGTTGTTGCCATTGCTACAGGCATCGTGGTGTCACGCTCGTCGTTTGGTATGGCTTCATTC
AGCTCCGGTTCCCAACGATCAAGGCGAGTTACATGATCCCCCATGTTGTGCAAAAAAGCGGTTAGCTCCT
TCGGTCCTCCGATCGTTGTCAGAAGTAAGTTGGCCGCAGTGTTATCACTCATGGTTATGGCAGCACTGCA
TAATTCTCTTACTGTCATGCCATCCGTAAGATGCTTTTCTGTGACTGGTGAGTACTCAACCAAGTCATTC
TGAGAATAGTGTATGCGGCGACCGAGTTGCTCTTGCCCGGCGTCAATACGGGATAATACCGCGCCACATA
GCAGAACTTTAAAAGTGCTCATCATTGGAAAACGTTCTTCGGGGCGAAAACTCTCAAGGATCTTACCGCT
GTTGAGATCCAGTTCGATGTAACCCACTCGTGCACCCAACTGATCTTCAGCATCTTTTACTTTCACCAGC
GTTTCTGGGTGAGCAAAAACAGGAAGGCAAAATGCCGCAAAAAAGGGAATAAGGGCGACACGGAAATGTT
GAATACTCATACTCTTCCTTTTTCAATATTATTGAAGCATTTATCAGGGTTATTGTCTCATGAGCGGATA
CATATTTGAATGTATTTAGAAAAATAAACAAATAGGGGTTCCGCGCACATTTCCCCGAAAAGTGCCACCT
AAATTGTAAGCGTTAATATTTTGTTAAAATTCGCGTTAAATTTTTGTTAAATCAGCTCATTTTTTAACCA
ATAGGCCGAAATCGGCAAAATCCCTTATAAATCAAAAGAATAGACCGAGATAGGGT
[37 nt withheld, positions 13567-13603]
AAAGAACGTGGACTCCAACGTCAAAGG
[49 nt withheld, positions 13631-13679]
T
[91 nt withheld, positions 13681-13771]
G
[124 nt withheld, positions 13773-13896]
CCCATTCGCCATTCAGGCTGCGCAACTGTTGGGAAGGGCGATCGGTGCGGGCCTCTTCGCTATTACGCCA
GCTGGCGAAAGGGGGATGTGCTGCAAGGCGATTAAGTTGGGTAACGCCAGGGTTTTCCCAGTCACGACGT
TGTAAAACGACGGCCAGTGAATTGTAATACGACTCACTATAGGGCGAATTGGGTACGTACCGGGCCCCTA
GTATGTATGTAAGTTAATAAAACCCATTTTTGCGGAAAGTAGATAAAAAAAACATTTTTTTTTTTTACTG
CACTGGATATCATTGAACTTATCTG
